>Addgene plasmid #245081 | pAAV-G1B3-GFP-WPRE-miR124T-SYNpolyA | addgene full sequence | sequence record 488836 | Addgene NGS Result
TTGAGATCCTTTTTTTCTGCGCGTAATCTGCTGCTTGCAAACAAAAAAACCACCGCTACCAGCGGTGGTT
TGTTTGCCGGATCAAGAGCTACCAACTCTTTTTCCGAAGGTAACTGGCTTCAGCAGAGCGCAGATACCAA
ATACTGTTCTTCTAGTGTAGCCGTAGTTAGGCCACCACTTCAAGAACTCTGTAGCACCGCCTACATACCT
CGCTCTGCTAATCCTGTTACCAGTGGCTGCTGCCAGTGGCGATAAGTCGTGTCTTACCGGGTTGGACTCA
AGACGATAGTTACCGGATAAGGCGCAGCGGTCGGGCTGAACGGGGGGTTCGTGCACACAGCCCAGCTTGG
AGCGAACGACCTACACCGAACTGAGATACCTACAGCGTGAGCTATGAGAAAGCGCCACGCTTCCCGAAGG
GAGAAAGGCGGACAGGTATCCGGTAAGCGGCAGGGTCGGAACAGGAGAGCGCACGAGGGAGCTTCCAGGG
GGAAACGCCTGGTATCTTTATAGTCCTGTCGGGTTTCGCCACCTCTGACTTGAGCGTCGATTTTTGTGAT
GCTCGTCAGGGGGGCGGAGCCTATGGAAAAACGCCAGCAACGCGGCCTTTTTACGGTTCCTGGCCTTTTG
CTGGCCTTTTGCTCACATGTCCTGCAGGCAGCTGCGCGCTCGCTCGCTCACTGAGGCCGCCCGGGCGTCG
GGCGACCTTTGGTCGCCCGGCCTCAGTGAGCGAGCGAGCGCGCAGAGAGGGAGTGGCCAACTCCATCACT
AGGGGTTCCTGCGGCCTCTAGTGGATCCCCCGGGCTGCAGGAATTATCACAAGTTTGTACAAAAAAGCAG
GCTCCACCATGGGAACCAATTCAGTCGACTGGATCCGGTACCGAATTCGAGCTCGGTACCAGATCTAACA
TATCCTGGTGTGGAGTAGGGGACGCTGCTCTGACAGAGGCTCGGGGGCCTGAGCTGGCTCTGTGAGCTGG
GGAGGAGGCAGACAGCCAGGCCTTGTCTGCAAGCAGACCTGGCAGCATTGGGCTGGCCGCCCCCCAGGGC
CTCCTCTTCATGCCCAGTGAATGACTCACCTTGGCACAGACACAATGTTCGGGGTGGGCACAGTGCCTGC
TTCCCGCCGCACCCCAGCCCCCCTCAAATGCCTTCCGAGAAGCCCATTGAGCAGGGGGCTTGCATTGCAC
CCCAGCCTGACAGCCTGGCATCTTGGGATAAAAGCAGCACAGCCCCCTAGGGGCTGCCCTTGCTGTGTGG
CGCCACCGGCGGTGGAGAACAAGGCTCTATTCAGCCTGTGCCCAGGAAAGGGGATCAGGGGATGCCCAGG
CATGGACAGTGGGTGGCAGGGGGGGAGAGGAGGGCTGTCTGCTTCCCAGAAGTCCAAGGACACAAATGGG
TGAGGGGAGAGCTCTCCCCATAGCTGGGCTGCGGCCCAACCCCACCCCCTCAGGCTATGCCAGGGGGTGT
TGCCAGGGGCACCCGATCTTCCTCTTCATGCCCAGTGAATGACTCACCTTGGCACAGACACAATGTTCGG
GGTGGGCACAGTGCCTGCTTCCCGCCGCACCCCAGCCCCCCTCAAATGCCTTCCGAGAAGCCCATTGAGC
AGGCCCGATCTTCCTCTTCATGCCCAGTGAATGACTCACCTTGGCACAGACACAATGTTCGGGGTGGGCA
CAGTGCCTGCTTCCCGCCGCACCCCAGCCCCCCTCAAATGCCTTCCGAGAAGCCCATTGAGCAGGCCCGA
TCTTCCTCTTCATGCCCAGTGAATGACTCACCTTGGCACAGACACAATGTTCGGGGTGGGCACAGTGCCT
GCTTCCCGCCGCACCCCAGCCCCCCTCAAATGCCTTCCGAGAAGCCCATTGAGCAGGCCCGGGCATCGCC
AGTCTAGCCCACTCCTTCATAAAGCCCTCGCATCCCAGGAGCGAGCAGAGCCAGAGCAGGTTGGAGAGGA
GACGCATCACCTCCGCTGCTCGCGGGGATCCTCTAGAGTCGACGGATCCGGGGAATTCGCGGCCCGCGTC
CTAGCGCTACCGGTCGCCACCATGGTGAGCAAGGGCGAGGAGCTGTTCACCGGGGTGGTGCCCATCCTGG
TCGAGCTGGACGGCGACGTAAACGGCCACAAGTTCAGCGTGTCCGGCGAGGGCGAGGGCGATGCCACCTA
CGGCAAGCTGACCCTGAAGTTCATCTGCACCACCGGCAAGCTGCCCGTGCCCTGGCCCACCCTCGTGACC
ACCCTGACCTACGGCGTGCAGTGCTTCAGCCGCTACCCCGACCACATGAAGCAGCACGACTTCTTCAAGT
CCGCCATGCCCGAAGGCTACGTCCAGGAGCGCACCATCTTCTTCAAGGACGACGGCAACTACAAGACCCG
CGCCGAGGTGAAGTTCGAGGGCGACACCCTGGTGAACCGCATCGAGCTGAAGGGCATCGACTTCAAGGAG
GACGGCAACATCCTGGGGCACAAGCTGGAGTACAACTACAACAGCCACAACGTCTATATCATGGCCGACA
AGCAGAAGAACGGCATCAAGGTGAACTTCAAGATCCGCCACAACATCGAGGACGGCAGCGTGCAGCTCGC
CGACCACTACCAGCAGAACACCCCCATCGGCGACGGCCCCGTGCTGCTGCCCGACAACCACTACCTGAGC
ACCCAGTCCGCCCTGAGCAAAGACCCCAACGAGAAGCGCGATCACATGGTCCTGCTGGAGTTCGTGACCG
CCGCCGGGATCACTCTCGGCATGGACGAGCTGTACAAGTCCGGACTCAGATCTCGACTAGCTAGTAGCTA
GCTAGCTAGTCGAGCTCAAGCTTCGAATTCGATATCAAGCTTATCGATACCGTCGACCTCGAGATATCTA
GACCCAGCTTTCTTGTACAAAGTGGTGATAATTCGATATCAAGCTTATCGATACCGTCGACCTCGAGGGA
ATTCCGATAATCAACCTCTGGATTACAAAATTTGTGAAAGATTGACTGGTATTCTTAACTATGTTGCTCC
TTTTACGCTATGTGGATACGCTGCTTTAATGCCTTTGTATCATGCTATTGCTTCCCGTATGGCTTTCATT
TTCTCCTCCTTGTATAAATCCTGGTTGCTGTCTCTTTATGAGGAGTTGTGGCCCGTTGTCAGGCAACGTG
GCGTGGTGTGCACTGTGTTTGCTGACGCAACCCCCACTGGTTGGGGCATTGCCACCACCTGTCAGCTCCT
TTCCGGGACTTTCGCTTTCCCCCTCCCTATTGCCACGGCGGAACTCATCGCCGCCTGCCTTGCCCGCTGC
TGGACAGGGGCTCGGCTGTTGGGCACTGACAATTCCGTGGTGTTGTCGGGGAAGCTGACGTCCTTTCCAT
GGCTGCTCGCCTGTGTTGCCACCTGGATTCTGCGCGGGACGTCCTTCTGCTACGTCCCTTCGGCCCTCAA
TCCAGCGGACCTTCCTTCCCGCGGCCTGCTGCCGGCTCTGCGGCCTCTTCCGCGTCTTCGCCTTCGCCCT
CAGACGAGTCGGATCTCCCTTTGGGCCGCCTCCCCGCATCGGGAATTCGAGCTCGGTACCTAATGGCATT
CACCGCGTGCCTTAATTCGAATGGCATTCACCGCGTGCCTTAAACGCGTTGGCATTCACCGCGTGCCTTA
AATGCATTGGCATTCACCGCGTGCCTTAAGGTACCTTTAAGACCAATGACTTACAAGGCAGCTGTAGATC
AATTCAATAAAAGATCTTTATTTTCATTAGATCTGTGTGTTGGTTTTTTGTGTGCGGCCGCAGGAACCCC
TAGTGATGGAGTTGGCCACTCCCTCTCTGCGCGCTCGCTCGCTCACTGAGGCCGGGCGACCAAAGGTCGC
CCGACGCCCGGGCTTTGCCCGGGCGGCCTCAGTGAGCGAGCGAGCGCGCAGCTGCCTGCAGGGGCGCCTG
ATGCGGTATTTTCTCCTTACGCATCTGTGCGGTATTTCACACCGCATA
[95 nt withheld, positions 3969-4063]
T
[46 nt withheld, positions 4065-4110]
C
[141 nt withheld, positions 4112-4252]
CCTTTGACGTTGGAGTCCACGTTCTTT
[37 nt withheld, positions 4280-4316]
ACTCTATCTCGGGCTATTCTTTTGATTTATAAGGGATTTTGCCGATTTCGGTCTATTGGTTAAAAAATGA
GCTGATTTAACAAAAATTTAACGCGAATTTTAACAAAATATTAACGTTTACAATTTTATGGTGCACTCTC
AGTACAATCTGCTCTGATGCCGCATAGTTAAGCCAGCCCCGACACCCGCCAACACCCGCTGACGCGCCCT
GACGGGCTTGTCTGCTCCCGGCATCCGCTTACAGACAAGCTGTGACCGTCTCCGGGAGCTGCATGTGTCA
GAGGTTTTCACCGTCATCACCGAAACGCGCGAGACGAAAGGGCCTCGTGATACGCCTATTTTTATAGGTT
AATGTCATGATAATAATGGTTTCTTAGACGTCAGGTGGCACTTTTCGGGGAAATGTGCGCGGAACCCCTA
TTTGTTTATTTTTCTAAATACATTCAAATATGTATCCGCTCATGAGACAATAACCCTGATAAATGCTTCA
ATAATATTGAAAAAGGAAGAGTATGAGTATTCAACATTTCCGTGTCGCCCTTATTCCCTTTTTTGCGGCA
TTTTGCCTTCCTGTTTTTGCTCACCCAGAAACGCTGGTGAAAGTAAAAGATGCTGAAGATCAGTTGGGTG
CACGAGTGGGTTACATCGAACTGGATCTCAACAGCGGTAAGATCCTTGAGAGTTTTCGCCCCGAAGAACG
TTTTCCAATGATGAGCACTTTTAAAGTTCTGCTATGTGGCGCGGTATTATCCCGTATTGACGCCGGGCAA
GAGCAACTCGGTCGCCGCATACACTATTCTCAGAATGACTTGGTTGAGTACTCACCAGTCACAGAAAAGC
ATCTTACGGATGGCATGACAGTAAGAGAATTATGCAGTGCTGCCATAACCATGAGTGATAACACTGCGGC
CAACTTACTTCTGACAACGATCGGAGGACCGAAGGAGCTAACCGCTTTTTTGCACAACATGGGGGATCAT
GTAACTCGCCTTGATCGTTGGGAACCGGAGCTGAATGAAGCCATACCAAACGACGAGCGTGACACCACGA
TGCCTGTAGCAATGGCAACAACGTTGCGCAAACTATTAACTGGCGAACTACTTACTCTAGCTTCCCGGCA
ACAATTAATAGACTGGATGGAGGCGGATAAAGTTGCAGGACCACTTCTGCGCTCGGCCCTTCCGGCTGGC
TGGTTTATTGCTGATAAATCTGGAGCCGGTGAGCGTGGAAGCCGCGGTATCATTGCAGCACTGGGGCCAG
ATGGTAAGCCCTCCCGTATCGTAGTTATCTACACGACGGGGAGTCAGGCAACTATGGATGAACGAAATAG
ACAGATCGCTGAGATAGGTGCCTCACTGATTAAGCATTGGTAACTGTCAGACCAAGTTTACTCATATATA
CTTTAGATTGATTTAAAACTTCATTTTTAATTTAAAAGGATCTAGGTGAAGATCCTTTTTGATAATCTCA
TGACCAAAATCCCTTAACGTGAGTTTTCGTTCCACTGAGCGTCAGACCCCGTAGAAAAGATCAAAGGATC
TTC
Features (pLannotate 1.2.2; 22 found; start..end, strand, type, name):
      1..589     +  rep_origin     ori: high-copy-number ColE1/pMB1/pBR322/pUC origin of replication
    662..689     +  repeat_region  AAV2 ITR (fragment): inverted terminal repeat of adeno-associated virus serotype 2 inverted
    718..745     +  repeat_region  AAV2 ITR (fragment): inverted terminal repeat of adeno-associated virus serotype 2 inverted
    788..815     +  misc_feature   MCS (fragment): pBluescript multiple cloning site
    819..843     +  protein_bind   attB1: mutant version of attB; recombination site for the Gateway® BP reaction BP Clonase™
    883..900     +  misc_feature   MCS (fragment): pUC18/19 multiple cloning site
   1983..2003    +  misc_feature   MCS (fragment): pUC18/19 multiple cloning site
   2052..2768    +  CDS            EGFP: EGFP is a basic (constitutively fluorescent) green fluorescent protein published in 1996, derived from Aequorea victoria. It is reported to be a rapidly-maturing weak dimer with moderate acid sensitivity.
   2769..2786    +  misc_feature   MCS (fragment): multiple cloning site
   2825..2863    +  misc_feature   MCS (fragment): pBluescript multiple cloning site
   2872..2896    -  protein_bind   attB2: mutant version of attB; recombination site for the Gateway® BP reaction BP Clonase™
   2900..2939    +  misc_feature   MCS (fragment): pBluescript multiple cloning site
   2949..3537    +  misc_feature   WPRE: woodchuck hepatitis virus posttranscriptional regulatory element
   3543..3560    +  misc_feature   MCS (fragment): pUC18/19 multiple cloning site
   3716..3764    +  polyA_signal   poly(A) signal: synthetic polyadenylation signal
   3772..3912    +  repeat_region  AAV2 ITR: inverted terminal repeat of adeno-associated virus serotype 2 inverted
   3917..3968    -  misc_feature   bom (fragment): basis of mobility region from pBR322
   3987..4442    +  rep_origin     f1 ori (sequence partly withheld): f1 bacteriophage origin of replication; arrow indicates direction of (+) strand synthesis
   4443..4492    -  misc_feature   bom (fragment): basis of mobility region from pBR322
   4594..4629    -  CDS            rop (fragment): Rop protein, which maintains plasmids at low copy number; rop
   4724..4828    +  promoter       AmpR promoter: bla
   4829..5689    +  CDS            AmpR: β-lactamase; bla; confers resistance to ampicillin, carbenicillin, and related antibiotics
