[The description below was written by a language model from this plasmid's Addgene catalogue record and pLannotate feature annotations shown in this document.]
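Description:
pAAV-G1B3-GFP-WPRE-miR124T-SYNpolyA is a 5.9 kb single-stranded AAV transfer plasmid (AAVss backbone) for mammalian expression of a fluorescent reporter. It replicates in bacteria from a high-copy ColE1/pUC-type origin and is selected with ampicillin through the bla gene and its own promoter. An f1 phage origin is also present. The expression cassette is flanked by AAV2 inverted terminal repeats, which are the cis elements needed for replication and packaging of the genome into AAV particles. The annotation detects a complete ITR on the 3' side, but only two short ITR fragments on the 5' side. This may reflect the difficulty of sequencing and annotating these structured repeats, or a truncation.

The payload is EGFP driven by what the record calls the human G1B3 promoter. The feature table does not annotate this promoter, but an unannotated stretch of roughly 1 kb between the attB1 site and EGFP is where it would lie. Gateway attB1 and attB2 sites bracket the promoter–EGFP unit, indicating it was assembled by recombinational cloning. Downstream, a WPRE enhances transcript stability and expression, and a short synthetic polyadenylation signal terminates the transcript while saving packaging space. The miR-124 target sequence named in the title is also not annotated and presumably occupies the gap between the WPRE and the poly(A) signal. Because miR-124 is abundant in neurons, transcripts carrying these sites are repressed there, which de-targets EGFP expression from neurons. The construct therefore serves as a reporter vector for labelling non-neuronal cells after AAV delivery, though the record does not state the intended cell type.
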