Addgene plasmid #245081: pAAV-G1B3-GFP-WPRE-miR124T-SYNpolyA
Purpose: Fluorescent reporter gene, with miRNA-124 target sequence to repress transgene expression in neurons
Depositing lab: Nicole Déglon. Depositing organization: Centre Hospitalier Universitaire Vaudois (CHUV).
Backbone
  Vector backbone: AAVss
  Backbone size w/o insert (bp): 3001
  Vector type: Mammalian Expression, AAV
Growth in bacteria
  Bacterial resistance: Ampicillin, 100 μg/mL
  Growth temperature: 37°C
  Growth strain: NEB Stable
  Copy number: High Copy
Gene/Insert
  Gene/Insert name: EGFP
  Species: Synthetic
  Insert size (bp): 2858
  Promoter: Human G1B3 promoter
  Cloning method: Unknown
Terms and licenses: Academic/Nonprofit Terms; Industry Terms: Not Available to Industry
How to cite: pAAV-G1B3-GFP-WPRE-miR124T-SYNpolyA was a gift from Nicole Déglon (Addgene plasmid # 245081 ; http://n2t.net/addgene:245081 ; RRID:Addgene_245081)
